Addgene plasmid #13737: SIRT4.23
Depositing lab: John Denu. Depositing organization: University of Wisconsin, Madison. Publication: Sirtuins deacetylate and activate mammalian acetyl-CoA synthetases. Hallows WC, Lee S, Denu JM. Proc Natl Acad Sci U S A. 2006 Jul 5. 103(27):10230-5. 10.1073/pnas.0604392103 PubMed 16790548.
Backbone
  Vector backbone: pQE-80
  Backbone manufacturer: Qiagen
  Backbone size w/o insert (bp): 4700
  Vector type: Bacterial Expression
Growth in bacteria
  Bacterial resistance: Ampicillin, 100 μg/mL
  Growth temperature: 37°C
  Growth strain: DH5alpha
  Copy number: Low Copy
Gene/Insert
  Gene/Insert name: SIRT4
  Species: H. sapiens (human)
  Insert size (bp): 940
  GenBank ID: NM_012240
  Entrez Gene: SIRT4 (a.k.a. SIR2L4)
  Tag / fusion protein: His (N terminal on backbone)
  Cloning method: Restriction Enzyme; 5′ cloning site BamHI (not destroyed); 3′ cloning site HindIII (not destroyed)
  Sequencing primers: 5′ pQE forward (5'-CCCGAAAAGTGCCACCTG-3')
Terms and licenses: Academic/Nonprofit Terms; Industry Terms: Not Available to Industry
Depositor comments: Full length SIRT4. Molecular Weight: 35188 Da.
How to cite: SIRT4.23 was a gift from John Denu (Addgene plasmid # 13737 ; http://n2t.net/addgene:13737 ; RRID:Addgene_13737)
