[The description below was written by a language model from this plasmid's Addgene catalogue record.]
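Description:
SIRT4.23 is a bacterial expression plasmid built on the commercial pQE-80 backbone (about 4.7 kb without insert) and carries the full-length human SIRT4 coding sequence, an insert of roughly 940 bp. SIRT4 (also known as SIR2L4) is a member of the sirtuin family of NAD+-dependent enzymes. The insert was placed between the BamHI and HindIII sites of the polylinker by restriction cloning, and both sites remain intact, so the fragment can be excised or transferred to other vectors. The plasmid is maintained in E. coli under ampicillin selection and is recorded as low copy.

The cloning position puts SIRT4 in frame behind the His tag encoded by the backbone, giving an N-terminally His-tagged protein that can be purified by immobilised metal affinity chromatography. The depositor gives a molecular weight of about 35.2 kDa for the protein. The record does not list the promoter or other regulatory elements and no feature table is supplied. Vectors of the pQE-80 series generally use a phage T5 promoter controlled by lac operators, together with a plasmid-borne lacI repressor gene, which allows IPTG-inducible expression in ordinary E. coli strains, but this is a general property of the backbone family and is not stated in this entry.

The associated publication concerns deacetylation and activation of mammalian acetyl-CoA synthetases by sirtuins, so the construct is most plausibly intended for producing recombinant human SIRT4 for purification and in vitro biochemical or enzymatic characterisation.
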