>Addgene plasmid #13737 | SIRT4.23 | addgene partial sequence | sequence record 20035 | 13737 with pQE-promoter
AGGCGTATCACGAGGCCCTTTCGTCTTCACCTCGAGAAATCATAAAAAATTTATTTGCTTTGTGAGCGGA
TAACAATTATAATAGATTCAATTGTGAGCGGATAACAATTTCACACAGAATTCATTAAAGAGGAGAAATT
AACTATGAGAGGATCGCATCACCATCACCATCACGGATCCATGAAGATGAGCTTTGCGTTGACTTTCAGG
TCAGCAAAAGGCCGTTGGATCGCAAACCCCAGCCAGCCGTGCTCGAAAGCCTCCATTGGGTTATTTGTGC
CAGCAAGTCCTCCTCTGGACCCTGAGAAGGTCAAAGAGTTACAGCGCTTCATCACCCTTTCCAAGAGACT
CCTTGTGATGACTGGGGCAGGAATCTCCACCGAATCGGGGATACCAGACTACAGGTCAGAAAAAGTGGGG
CTTTATGCCCGCACTGACCGCAGGCCCATCCAGCATGGTGATTTTGTCCGGAGTGCCCCAATCCGCCAGC
GGTACTGGGCGAGAAACTTCGTAGGCTGGCCTCAATTCTCCTCCCACCAGCCTAACCCTGCACACTGGGC
TTTGAGCACCTGGGAGAAACTCGGAAAGCTGTACTGGTTGGTGACCCAAAATGTGGATGCTTTGCACACC
AAGGCGGGGAGTCGGCGCCTGACAGAGCTCCACGGATGCATGGACAGGGTCCTGTGCTTGGATTGTGGGG
AACAGACTCCCCGGGGGGTGC
